>Addgene plasmid #68637 | pMpGWB309 | depositor full sequence | sequence record 130224 | pMpGWB309 sequence 12227 bps
TTTCACGCCCTTTTAAATATCCGATTATTCTAATAAACGCTCTTTTCTCTTAGGTTTACCCGCCAATATA
TCCTGTCAAACACTGATAGTTTAAACTGAAGGCGGGAAACGACAATCTGATCCAAGCTCAAGCTGCTCTA
GCATTCGCCATTCAGGCTGCGCAACTGTTGGGAAGGGCGATCGGTGCGGGCCTCTTCGCTATTACGCCAG
CTGGCGAAAGGGGGATGTGCTGCAAGGCGATTAAGTTGGGTAACGCCAGGGTTTTCCCAGTCACGACGTT
GTAAAACGACGGCCAGTGCCAAGCTTGGGTCTAGAGTTATCAACAAGTTTGTACAAAAAAGCTGAACGAG
AAACGTAAAATGATATAAATATCAATATATTAAATTAGATTTTGCATAAAAAACAGACTACATAATACTG
TAAAACACAACATATCCAGTCACTATGGCGGCCCCTCGAGGGGCCGCATTAGGCACCCCAGGCTTTACAC
TTTATGCTTCCGGCTCGTATAATGTGTGGATTTTGAGTTAGGATCCGTCGAGATTTTCAGGAGCTAAGGA
AGCTAAAATGGAGAAAAAAATCACTGGATATACCACCGTTGATATATCCCAATGGCATCGTAAAGAACAT
TTTGAGGCATTTCAGTCAGTTGCTCAATGTACCTATAACCAGACCGTTCAGCTGGATATTACGGCCTTTT
TAAAGACCGTAAAGAAAAATAAGCACAAGTTTTATCCGGCCTTTATTCACATTCTTGCCCGCCTGATGAA
TGCTCATCCGGAATTCCGTATGGCAATGAAAGACGGTGAGCTGGTGATATGGGATAGTGTTCACCCTTGT
TACACCGTTTTCCATGAGCAAACTGAAACGTTTTCATCGCTCTGGAGTGAATACCACGACGATTTCCGGC
AGTTTCTACACATATATTCGCAAGATGTGGCGTGTTACGGTGAAAACCTGGCCTATTTCCCTAAAGGGTT
TATTGAGAATATGTTTTTCGTCTCAGCCAATCCCTGGGTGAGTTTCACCAGTTTTGATTTAAACGTGGCC
AATATGGACAACTTCTTCGCCCCCGTTTTCACCATGGGCAAATATTATACGCAAGGCGACAAGGTGCTGA
TGCCGCTGGCGATTCAGGTTCATCATGCCGTCTGTGATGGCTTCCATGTCGGCAGAATGCTTAATGAATT
ACAACAGTACTGCGATGAGTGGCAGGGCGGGGCGTAAACGCGTGGATCCGGCTTACTAAAAGCCAGATAA
CAGTATGCGTATTTGCGCGCTGATTTTTGCGGTATAAGAATATATACTGATATGTATACCCGAAGTATGT
CAAAAAGAGGTGTGCTATGAAGCAGCGTATTACAGTGACAGTTGACAGCGACAGCTATCAGTTGCTCAAG
GCATATATGATGTCAATATCTCCGGTCTGGTAAGCACAACCATGCAGAATGAAGCCCGTCGTCTGCGTGC
CGAACGCTGGAAAGCGGAAAATCAGGAAGGGATGGCTGAGGTCGCCCGGTTTATTGAAATGAACGGCTCT
TTTGCTGACGAGAACAGGGACTGGTGAAATGCAGTTTAAGGTTTACACCTATAAAAGAGAGAGCCGTTAT
CGTCTGTTTGTGGATGTACAGAGTGATATTATTGACACGCCCGGGCGACGGATGGTGATCCCCCTGGCCA
GTGCACGTCTGCTGTCAGATAAAGTCTCCCGTGAACTTTACCCGGTGGTGCATATCGGGGATGAAAGCTG
GCGCATGATGACCACCGATATGGCCAGTGTGCCGGTCTCCGTTATCGGGGAAGAAGTGGCTGATCTCAGC
CACCGCGAAAATGACATCAAAAACGCCATTAACCTGATGTTCTGGGGAATATAAATGTCAGGCTCCCTTA
TACACAGCCAGTCTGCAGGTCGACCATAGTGACTGGATATGTTGTGTTTTACAGTATTATGTAGTCTGTT
TTTTATGCAAAATCTAATTTAATATATTGATATTTATATCATTTTACGTTTCTCGTTCAGCTTTCTTGTA
CAAAGTGGTTGATAACAGCGACTACAAAGACCATGACGGTGATTATAAAGATCATGACATCGACTACAAG
GATGACGATGACAAGTAGAGCTCGAATTTCCCCGATCGTTCAAACATTTGGCAATAAAGTTTCTTAAGAT
TGAATCCTGTTGCCGGTCTTGCGATGATTATCATATAATTTCTGTTGAATTACGTTAAGCATGTAATAAT
TAACATGTAATGCATGACGTTATTTATGAGATGGGTTTTTATGATTAGAGTCCCGCAATTATACATTTAA
TACGCGATAGAAAACAAAATATAGCGCGCAAACTAGGATAAATTATCGCGCGCGGTGTCATCTATGTTAC
TAGATCGGGAATTGGTTCCGGAACCAATTCGTAATCATGGTCATAGCTGTTTCCTGTGTGAAATTGTTAT
CCGCTCACAATTCCACACAACATACGAGCCGGAAGCATAAAGTGTAAAGCCTGGGGTGCCTAATGAGTGA
GCTAACTCACATTAGGCTGAATTAGGCGCGCCTATTTCTGAATTCAACACATTGCGGACGTTTTTAATGT
ACTGAATTAACGCCGAATTAATTCGGGGGATCTGGATTTTAGTACTGGATTTTGGTTTTAGGAATTAGAA
ATTTTATTGATAGAAGTATTTTACAAATACAAATACATACTAAGGGTTTCTTATATGCTCAACACATGAG
CGAAACCCTATAGGAACCCTAAATTCCCTTATCTGGGAACTACTCACACATTATTATGGAGAAACTCGAA
GTTAGTATATAGTCCTTCCATCACCCTCTGTGATAATCTCCTTAAAACTTGCTCCCCCAGGAATCATAGG
CAGAACGTGCTCCTGGTGGGGAACTATCACATCCAGTAAATAAGGACCGGGAGAATCTAGCATAGTTTGA
ATTGCTGCTCTTAGTTCATCCTTCTTCACCACACGCGCATTTGGCACCTTGAAACCGTCTGCAACTGTAC
AGAAGTCGGGGTAGATCTGCTCCTCGTGATCTGGATCACCTAAGTAAGTATGTGCTCTGTTGGCCTTGTA
GAATCTATCCTCCAATTGTACGACCATTCCTAGATGTTGGTTGTTTAAGATCATGATCTTCACGGGTAAC
TTCTCCACAAAAATTGTAGCCAACTCCTGTACGTTCATCACAAAGCTACCATCGCCATCGATGTCGATCA
CAGGAATATCTGGTTGAGTTGCGGCAGCCCCCAAAGCAGAAGGAAGTCCGAATCCCATGGCTCCAAGACC
TCCAGATGTCAACCAACGCCGCGGTTCGTTGTACTTGAACCACTGGGCTGCCCACATTTGATGTTGGCCA
ACACCAGTAGATATGATGGCATTTCCACCAGTGAGTTCGTACAGCGTCTGTATGGCAGATTGAGGAGCAA
TGGCATCCTCGAATACGGGAAACTTCATTGGCCATTTCTGCTTTTGTTCTTCTAGTTCTGCCACCCAGTT
GGAGAAGTCGAAAGTCCTCTTTTGACTCTTCAAGAGGGCATTGATTTCACTTAGCGCAGGTTTCACATCA
GCACACATGGACACATGGGGCTGTTTGTTCTTTCCAATTTCAGCAGGGTCAATATCGATATGAACGATGC
TGGACCTGCTAGCAAAAGTCTCCAGTTTACCAGTCACTCGATCGTCGAAACGCACTCCAAATGCCAACAA
CAGATCTGCTTGGTCCACGGCGTAGTTGGCGTAAACAGTTCCATGCATTCCAAGCATTTTCAAACTTAAT
GGATCAGACTCGGGATACGCTCCCAAACCCATTAAAGTCGATGTGATAGGAATTCCGGTAAGCTCGACAA
ATTCCCTCAACTCTTCGCTGGCGTGATTGCAACCTCCTCCAGAATACACTACAGGCTTCTTAGAACTAGA
AATGAGTCTTATAATCTGCTCGATTAACGTTGGTTCCGGTGGCCGAGGCAGTCGTTGTAAGTAGCCCTTC
AGTTGCATTGGCTGAGACCAATCTGGAATAGCCATTTGCTGTTGCACGTCCTTGGGAATATCTACCAAGA
CTGGGCCCGGCCTACCTGAAGCTGCCAAAAAGAAAGCCTCCCTGATTACGCGAGGGATGTCATCAATGTT
CATAACAAGGTAATTGTGCTTGGTGATCGATCTCGTAACCTCCACAATTGGAGTTTCTTGAAAAGCATCG
GTACCAATCATCCTACTGGATACTTGACCTGTAATGGCCACTAGTGGCACACTGTCCAAGAGGGCATCAG
CGAGCCCGGTAACAAGATTGGTCGCTCCAGGACCGGATGTGGCTATACAAACCCCTACTCGTCCAGACGA
TTTAGCATAACCTTCAGCAGCGAAAATCTCCCCCTGCTCGTGGCGACAGAGAATGTTGCGGATGCTGCTG
GAACGTGTAAGAGCCTGGTGAATCTCCATAGACGCTCCGCCGGGATAAGCGAACACCGTTCTAATCCCTT
CTCGCTCAAGAGCCTCCACCAAAATGTCGGCTCCTTTGCGGGGCTCGTCATCCTTGTAGCGAGACTGAAA
GTCGGACGGGGTTGGTGCAACGAGTGACTTCCCGCTGCTAAGCCGTGGTCCACTCACATCGACTGCAGAC
TGGATCTTCTCGCTAACAGCTTGGGCTTTCACTTCCAGTGAACGCTCAGTCTTCCGAGAGGTGTTGTATG
CATGTCCCCTCAGAGCGGCTCCCGAGAAGAAACCACTCCTCACCTTTAGCTCTTTAGCTCCCTTGCAACA
AGACCTTGCCGATGGCTGCACCTTCTCCAGGCTCGCTATGCTCAAAGGCACAGCTGCGCATCCACTAATT
GACGCCATGCTCGAGAGAGATAGATTTGTAGAGAGAGACTGGTGATTTCAGCGTGTCCTCTCCAAATGAA
ATGAACTTCCTTATATAGAGGAAGGGTCTTGCGAAGGATAGTGGGATTGTGCGTCATCCCTTACGTCAGT
GGAGATATCACATCAATCCACTTGCTTTGAAGACGTGGTTGGAACGTCTTCTTTTTCCACGATGCTCCTC
GTGGGTGGGGGTCCATCTTTGGGACCACTGTCGGCAGAGGCATCTTGAACGATAGCCTTTCCTTTATCGC
AATTATGGCATTTGTAGGTGCCACCTTCCTTTTCTACTGTCCTTTTGATGAAGTGACAGATAGCTGGGCA
ATGGAATCCGAGGAGGTTTCCCGATATTACCCTTTGTTGAAAAGTCTCAATAGCCCTTTGGTCTTCTGAG
ACTGTATCTTTGATATTCTTGGAGTAGACGAGAGTGTCGTGCTCCACCATGTTCACATCAATCCACTTGC
TTTGAAGACGTGGTTGGAACGTCTTCTTTTTCCACGATGCTCCTCGTGGGTGGGGGTCCATCTTTGGGAC
CACTGTCGGCAGAGGCATCTTGAACGATAGCCTTTCCTTTATCGCAATGATGGCATTTGTAGGTGCCACC
TTCCTTTTCTACTGTCCTTTTGATGAAGTGACAGATAGCTGGGCAATGGAATCCGAGGAGGTTTCCCGAT
ATTACCCTTTGTTGAAAAGTCTCAATAGCCCTTTGGTCTTCTGAGACTGTATCTTTGATATTCTTGGAGT
AGACGAGAGTGTCGTGCTCCACCATGTTGGCAAGCTGCTCTAGCCAATACGCAAACCGAATTCAGAAATA
AATTCAGCCTAATTCGGCGTTAATTCAGTACATTAAAAACGTCCGCAATGTGTTATTAAGTTGTCTAAGC
GTCAATTTGTTTACACCACAATATATCCTGCCACCAGCCAGCCAACAGCTCCCCGACCGGCAGCTCGGCA
CAAAATCACCACTCGATACAGGCAGCCCATCAGTCCGGGACGGCGTCAGCGGGAGAGCCGTTGTAAGGCG
GCAGACTTTGCTCATGTTACCGATGCTATTCGGAAGAACGGCAACTAAGCTGCCGGGTTTGAAACACGGA
TGATCTCGCGGAGGGTAGCATGTTGATTGTAACGATGACAGAGCGTTGCTGCCTGTGATCAATTCGGGCA
CGAACCCAGTGGACATAAGCCTGTTCGGTTCGTAAGCTGTAATGCAAGTAGCGTATGCGCTCACGCAACT
GGTCCAGAACCTTGACCGAACGCAGCGGTGGTAACGGCGCAGTGGCGGTTTTCATGGCTTGTTATGACTG
TTTTTTTGGGGTACAGTCTATGCCTCGGGCATCCAAGCAGCAAGCGCGTTACGCCGTGGGTCGATGTTTG
ATGTTATGGAGCAGCAACGATGTTACGCAGCAGGGCAGTCGCCCTAAAACAAAGTTAAACATCATGGGGG
AAGCGGTGATCGCCGAAGTATCGACTCAACTATCAGAGGTAGTTGGCGTCATCGAGCGCCATCTCGAACC
GACGTTGCTGGCCGTACATTTGTACGGCTCCGCAGTGGATGGCGGCCTGAAGCCACACAGTGATATTGAT
TTGCTGGTTACGGTGACCGTAAGGCTTGATGAAACAACGCGGCGAGCTTTGATCAACGACCTTTTGGAAA
CTTCGGCTTCCCCTGGAGAGAGCGAGATTCTCCGCGCTGTAGAAGTCACCATTGTTGTGCACGACGACAT
CATTCCGTGGCGTTATCCAGCTAAGCGCGAACTGCAATTTGGAGAATGGCAGCGCAATGACATTCTTGCA
GGTATCTTCGAGCCAGCCACGATCGACATTGATCTGGCTATCTTGCTGACAAAAGCAAGAGAACATAGCG
TTGCCTTGGTAGGTCCAGCGGCGGAGGAACTCTTTGATCCGGTTCCTGAACAGGATCTATTTGAGGCGCT
AAATGAAACCTTAACGCTATGGAACTCGCCGCCCGACTGGGCTGGCGATGAGCGAAATGTAGTGCTTACG
TTGTCCCGCATTTGGTACAGCGCAGTAACCGGCAAAATCGCGCCGAAGGATGTCGCTGCCGACTGGGCAA
TGGAGCGCCTGCCGGCCCAGTATCAGCCCGTCATACTTGAAGCTAGACAGGCTTATCTTGGACAAGAAGA
AGATCGCTTGGCCTCGCGCGCAGATCAGTTGGAAGAATTTGTCCACTACGTGAAAGGCGAGATCACCAAG
GTAGTCGGCAAATAATGTCTAGCTAGAAATTCGTTCAAGCCGACGCCGCTTCGCGGCGCGGCTTAACTCA
AGCGTTAGATGCACTAAGCACATAATTGCTCACAGCCAAACTATCAGGTCAAGTCTGCTTTTATTATTTT
TAAGCGTGCATAATAAGCCCTACACAAATTGGGAGATATATCATGCATGACCAAAATCCCTTAACGTGAG
TTTTCGTTCCACTGAGCGTCAGACCCCGTAGAAAAGATCAAAGGATCTTCTTGAGATCCTTTTTTTCTGC
GCGTAATCTGCTGCTTGCAAACAAAAAAACCACCGCTACCAGCGGTGGTTTGTTTGCCGGATCAAGAGCT
ACCAACTCTTTTTCCGAAGGTAACTGGCTTCAGCAGAGCGCAGATACCAAATACTGTCCTTCTAGTGTAG
CCGTAGTTAGGCCACCACTTCAAGAACTCTGTAGCACCGCCTACATACCTCGCTCTGCTAATCCTGTTAC
CAGTGGCTGCTGCCAGTGGCGATAAGTCGTGTCTTACCGGGTTGGACTCAAGACGATAGTTACCGGATAA
GGCGCAGCGGTCGGGCTGAACGGGGGGTTCGTGCACACAGCCCAGCTTGGAGCGAACGACCTACACCGAA
CTGAGATACCTACAGCGTGAGCTATGAGAAAGCGCCACGCTTCCCGAAGGGAGAAAGGCGGACAGGTATC
CGGTAAGCGGCAGGGTCGGAACAGGAGAGCGCACGAGGGAGCTTCCAGGGGGAAACGCCTGGTATCTTTA
TAGTCCTGTCGGGTTTCGCCACCTCTGACTTGAGCGTCGATTTTTGTGATGCTCGTCAGGGGGGCGGAGC
CTATGGAAAAACGCCAGCAACGCGGCCTTTTTACGGTTCCTGGCCTTTTGCTGGCCTTTTGCTCACATGT
TCTTTCCTGCGTTATCCCCTGATTCTGTGGATAACCGTATTACCGCCTTTGAGTGAGCTGATACCGCTCG
CCGCAGCCGAACGACCGAGCGCAGCGAGTCAGTGAGCGAGGAAGCGGAAGAGCGCCTGATGCGGTATTTT
CTCCTTACGCATCTGTGCGGTATTTCACACCGCATATGGTGCACTCTCAGTACAATCTGCTCTGATGCCG
CATAGTTAAGCCAGTATACACTCCGCTATCGCTACGTGACTGGGTCATGGCTGCGCCCCGACACCCGCCA
ACACCCGCTGACGCGCCCTGACGGGCTTGTCTGCTCCCGGCATCCGCTTACAGACAAGCTGTGACCGTCT
CCGGGAGCTGCATGTGTCAGAGGTTTTCACCGTCATCACCGAAACGCGCGAGGCAGGGTGCCTTGATGTG
GGCGCCGGCGGTCGAGTGGCGACGGCGCGGCTTGTCCGCGCCCTGGTAGATTGCCTGGCCGTAGGCCAGC
CATTTTTGAGCGGCCAGCGGCCGCGATAGGCCGACGCGAAGCGGCGGGGCGTAGGGAGCGCAGCGACCGA
AGGGTAGGCGCTTTTTGCAGCTCTTCGGCTGTGCGCTGGCCAGACAGTTATGCACAGGCCAGGCGGGTTT
TAAGAGTTTTAATAAGTTTTAAAGAGTTTTAGGCGGAAAAATCGCCTTTTTTCTCTTTTATATCAGTCAC
TTACATGTGTGACCGGTTCCCAATGTACGGCTTTGGGTTCCCAATGTACGGGTTCCGGTTCCCAATGTAC
GGCTTTGGGTTCCCAATGTACGTGCTATCCACAGGAAAGAGACCTTTTCGACCTTTTTCCCCTGCTAGGG
CAATTTGCCCTAGCATCTGCTCCGTACATTAGGAACCGGCGGATGCTTCGCCCTCGATCAGGTTGCGGTA
GCGCATGACTAGGATCGGGCCAGCCTGCCCCGCCTCCTCCTTCAAATCGTACTCCGGCAGGTCATTTGAC
CCGATCAGCTTGCGCACGGTGAAACAGAACTTCTTGAACTCTCCGGCGCTGCCACTGCGTTCGTAGATCG
TCTTGAACAACCATCTGGCTTCTGCCTTGCCTGCGGCGCGGCGTGCCAGGCGGTAGAGAAAACGGCCGAT
GCCGGGATCGATCAAAAAGTAATCGGGGTGAACCGTCAGCACGTCCGGGTTCTTGCCTTCTGTGATCTCG
CGGTACATCCAATCAGCTAGCTCGATCTCGATGTACTCCGGCCGCCCGGTTTCGCTCTTTACGATCTTGT
AGCGGCTAATCAAGGCTTCACCCTCGGATACCGTCACCAGGCGGCCGTTCTTGGCCTTCTTCGTACGCTG
CATGGCAACGTGCGTGGTGTTTAACCGAATGCAGGTTTCTACCAGGTCGTCTTTCTGCTTTCCGCCATCG
GCTCGCCGGCAGAACTTGAGTACGTCCGCAACGTGTGGACGGAACACGCGGCCGGGCTTGTCTCCCTTCC
CTTCCCGGTATCGGTTCATGGATTCGGTTAGATGGGAAACCGCCATCAGTACCAGGTCGTAATCCCACAC
ACTGGCCATGCCGGCCGGCCCTGCGGAAACCTCTACGTGCCCGTCTGGAAGCTCGTAGCGGATCACCTCG
CCAGCTCGTCGGTCACGCTTCGACAGACGGAAAACGGCCACGTCCATGATGCTGCGACTATCGCGGGTGC
CCACGTCATAGAGCATCGGAACGAAAAAATCTGGTTGCTCGTCGCCCTTGGGCGGCTTCCTAATCGACGG
CGCACCGGCTGCCGGCGGTTGCCGGGATTCTTTGCGGATTCGATCAGCGGCCGCTTGCCACGATTCACCG
GGGCGTGCTTCTGCCTCGATGCGTTGCCGCTGGGCGGCCTGCGCGGCCTTCAACTTCTCCACCAGGTCAT
CACCCAGCGCCGCGCCGATTTGTACCGGGCCGGATGGTTTGCGACCGCTCACGCCGATTCCTCGGGCTTG
GGGGTTCCAGTGCCATTGCAGGGCCGGCAGACAACCCAGCCGCTTACGCCTGGCCAACCGCCCGTTCCTC
CACACATGGGGCATTCCACGGCGTCGGTGCCTGGTTGTTCTTGATTTTCCATGCCGCCTCCTTTAGCCGC
TAAAATTCATCTACTCATTTATTCATTTGCTCATTTACTCTGGTAGCTGCGCGATGTATTCAGATAGCAG
CTCGGTAATGGTCTTGCCTTGGCGTACCGCGTACATCTTCAGCTTGGTGTGATCCTCCGCCGGCAACTGA
AAGTTGACCCGCTTCATGGCTGGCGTGTCTGCCAGGCTGGCCAACGTTGCAGCCTTGCTGCTGCGTGCGC
TCGGACGGCCGGCACTTAGCGTGTTTGTGCTTTTGCTCATTTTCTCTTTACCTCATTAACTCAAATGAGT
TTTGATTTAATTTCAGCGGCCAGCGCCTGGACCTCGCGGGCAGCGTCGCCCTCGGGTTCTGATTCAAGAA
CGGTTGTGCCGGCGGCGGCAGTGCCTGGGTAGCTCACGCGCTGCGTGATACGGGACTCAAGAATGGGCAG
CTCGTACCCGGCCAGCGCCTCGGCAACCTCACCGCCGATGCGCGTGCCTTTGATCGCCCGCGACACGACA
AAGGCCGCTTGTAGCCTTCCATCCGTGACCTCAATGCGCTGCTTAACCAGCTCCACCAGGTCGGCGGTGG
CCCATATGTCGTAAGGGCTTGGCTGCACCGGAATCAGCACGAAGTCGGCTGCCTTGATCGCGGACACAGC
CAAGTCCGCCGCCTGGGGCGCTCCGTCGATCACTACGAAGTCGCGCCGGCCGATGGCCTTCACGTCGCGG
TCAATCGTCGGGCGGTCGATGCCGACAACGGTTAGCGGTTGATCTTCCCGCACGGCCGCCCAATCGCGGG
CACTGCCCTGGGGATCGGAATCGACTAACAGAACATCGGCCCCGGCGAGTTGCAGGGCGCGGGCTAGATG
GGTTGCGATGGTCGTCTTGCCTGACCCGCCTTTCTGGTTAAGTACAGCGATAACCTTCATGCGTTCCCCT
TGCGTATTTGTTTATTTACTCATCGCATCATATACGCAGCGACCGCATGACGCAAGCTGTTTTACTCAAA
TACACATCACCTTTTTAGACGGCGGCGCTCGGTTTCTTCAGCGGCCAAGCTGGCCGGCCAGGCCGCCAGC
TTGGCATCAGACAAACCGGCCAGGATTTCATGCAGCCGCACGGTTGAGACGTGCGCGGGCGGCTCGAACA
CGTACCCGGCCGCGATCATCTCCGCCTCGATCTCTTCGGTAATGAAAAACGGTTCGTCCTGGCCGTCCTG
GTGCGGTTTCATGCTTGTTCCTCTTGGCGTTCATTCTCGGCGGCCGCCAGGGCGTCGGCCTCGGTCAATG
CGTCCTCACGGAAGGCACCGCGCCGCCTGGCCTCGGTGGGCGTCACTTCCTCGCTGCGCTCAAGTGCGCG
GTACAGGGTCGAGCGATGCACGCCAAGCAGTGCAGCCGCCTCTTTCACGGTGCGGCCTTCCTGGTCGATC
AGCTCGCGGGCGTGCGCGATCTGTGCCGGGGTGAGGGTAGGGCGGGGGCCAAACTTCACGCCTCGGGCCT
TGGCGGCCTCGCGCCCGCTCCGGGTGCGGTCGATGATTAGGGAACGCTCGAACTCGGCAATGCCGGCGAA
CACGGTCAACACCATGCGGCCGGCCGGCGTGGTGGTGTCGGCCCACGGCTCTGCCAGGCTACGCAGGCCC
GCGCCGGCCTCCTGGATGCGCTCGGCAATGTCCAGTAGGTCGCGGGTGCTGCGGGCCAGGCGGTCTAGCC
TGGTCACTGTCACAACGTCGCCAGGGCGTAGGTGGTCAAGCATCCTGGCCAGCTCCGGGCGGTCGCGCCT
GGTGCCGGTGATCTTCTCGGAAAACAGCTTGGTGCAGCCGGCCGCGTGCAGTTCGGCCCGTTGGTTGGTC
AAGTCCTGGTCGTCGGTGCTGACGCGGGCATAGCCCAGCAGGCCAGCGGCGGCGCTCTTGTTCATGGCGT
AATGTCTCCGGTTCTAGTCGCAAGTATTCTACTTTATGCGACTAAAACACGCGACAAGAAAACGCCAGGA
AAAGGGCAGGGCGGCAGCCTGTCGCGTAACTTAGGACTTGTGCGACATGTCGTTTTCAGAAGACGGCTGC
ACTGAACGTCAGAAGCCGACTGCACTATAGCAGCGGAGGGGTTGGATCAAAGTACTTTGATCCCGAGGGG
AACCCTGTGGTTGGCATGCACATACAAATGGACGAACGGATAAACCT
Features (pLannotate 1.2.2; 28 found; start..end, strand, type, name):
     54..78      -  misc_feature   RB T-DNA repeat: right border repeat from nopaline C58 T-DNA
    144..298     -  CDS            lacZα (fragment): LacZα fragment of β-galactosidase; lacZ fragment
    323..447     +  protein_bind   attR1: mutant version of attR; recombination site for the Gateway® LR reaction LR Clonase™
    484..514     +  promoter       lac UV5 promoter: E. coli lac promoter with an "up" mutation
    538..567     +  promoter       cat promoter (fragment): promoter of the E. coli cat gene encoding chloramphenicol acetyltransferase
    568..1227    +  CDS            CmR: chloramphenicol acetyltransferase; cat; confers resistance to chloramphenicol
   1406..1564    +  CDS            ccdA (fragment): CCDA_ECO57 - Also known as H, letA. Experimental evidence at protein level: Swiss-Prot protein existence level 1. Antitoxin component of a type II toxin-antitoxin (TA) system which inhibits the post-segregational killing (PSK) of plasmid-free cells, also referred to as a plasmid addiction system. Binds to and blocks the activity of CcdB; will also remove bound CcdB protein from the CcdB-GyrA complex by forming a CcdA-CcdB complex, a process termed rejuvenation. Functions as a transcriptional corepressor for the ccdAB operon, repression also requires CcdB (By similarity). From Escherichia coli
   1569..1871    +  CDS            ccdB: CCDB_ECOLI - Also known as G, letB, letD. Experimental evidence at protein level: Swiss-Prot protein existence level 1. Toxic component of a type II toxin-antitoxin (TA) system, functioning in plasmid maintainence. Responsible for the post- segregational killing (PSK) of plasmid-free cells, also referred to as a plasmid addiction system. Half-life of over 2 hours. Cell killing by CcdB is accompanied by filamentation, defects in chromosome and plasmid segregation, defects in cell division, formation of anucleate cells, decreased DNA synthesis and plasmid loss. Interferes with the activity of DN
   1915..2039    -  protein_bind   attR2: mutant version of attR; recombination site for the Gateway® LR reaction LR Clonase™
   2050..2115    +  CDS            3xFLAG: three tandem FLAG® epitope tags, followed by an enterokinase cleavage site
   2134..2386    +  terminator     NOS terminator: nopaline synthase terminator and poly(A) signal
   2442..2464    -  protein_bind   lac operator (fragment): The lac repressor binds to the lac operator to inhibit transcription in E. coli. This inhibition can be relieved by adding lactose or isopropyl-β-D-thiogalactopyranoside (IPTG). lac repressor encoded by lacI
   2468..2498    -  promoter       lac promoter: promoter for the E. coli lac operon
   2513..2534    -  protein_bind   CAP binding site: CAP binding activates transcription in the presence of cAMP. E. coli catabolite activator protein
   2619..2794    -  polyA_signal   CaMV poly(A) signal: cauliflower mosaic virus polyadenylation signal
   2805..4550    -  CDS            ALS SURB (fragment): ILVB2_TOBAC - Experimental evidence at protein level: Swiss-Prot protein existence level 1. From Nicotiana tabacum (Common tobacco).
   4878..5554    -  promoter       CaMV 35S promoter (enhanced): cauliflower mosaic virus 35S promoter with a duplicated enhancer region
   5749..5773    -  misc_feature   LB T-DNA repeat: left border repeat from nopaline C58 T-DNA
   6032..6055    +  promoter       Pc promoter (fragment): intI1 (promoter lies within the coding sequence); class 1 integron promoter
   6231..6287    +  CDS            GmR (fragment): gentamycin acetyltransferase; aacC1; confers resistance to gentamycin
   6298..7085    +  CDS            SmR (fragment): aminoglycoside adenylyltransferase (Murphy, 1985); aadA; confers resistance to spectinomycin and streptomycin
   7331..7919    +  rep_origin     ori: high-copy-number ColE1/pMB1/pBR322/pUC origin of replication
   8105..8245    -  misc_feature   bom: basis of mobility region from pBR322
   8347..8386    -  CDS            rop (fragment): Rop protein, which maintains plasmids at low copy number; rop
   8589..8783    -  rep_origin     pVS1 oriV: origin of replication for the Pseudomonas plasmid pVS1 (Heeb et al., 2000)
   8849..9922    -  CDS            pVS1 RepA: replication protein from the Pseudomonas plasmid pVS1 (Heeb et al., 2000)
  10351..10980   -  CDS            pVS1 StaA: stability protein from the Pseudomonas plasmid pVS1 (Heeb et al., 2000)
  11540..11941   -  CDS            Y4CG_SINFN (fragment): Protein inferred from homology: Swiss-Prot protein existence level 3. From Sinorhizobium fredii (strain NBRC 101917 / NGR234).
