[The description below was written by a language model from this plasmid's Addgene catalogue record and pLannotate feature annotations shown in this document.]
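Description:
pMpGWB309 is an empty Gateway destination binary vector built on the pMpGWB300 backbone for Agrobacterium-mediated transformation of the liverwort Marchantia polymorpha and other plants. The backbone outside the T-DNA carries a high-copy ColE1/pUC-type origin with a bom site for propagation in E. coli, the pVS1 oriV with RepA and StaA for replication and stable maintenance in Agrobacterium, and an aadA gene for spectinomycin selection. Because the Gateway cassette encodes the gyrase toxin CcdB, the unrecombined vector is kept in a ccdB-tolerant strain (DB3.1), and chloramphenicol selection maintains the cassette.

Between the nopaline-type right and left border repeats lie two units. The first is the attR1–CmR–ccdB–attR2 cassette, followed directly by a 3xFLAG coding sequence and the NOS terminator. An LR reaction with an entry clone replaces the cassette with the fragment of interest, so an open reading frame lacking a stop codon is fused in frame to a C-terminal 3xFLAG tag. No plant promoter is annotated upstream of attR1, only a lacZα remnant, which suggests that the promoter is meant to come with the entry fragment, for example a genomic promoter-plus-coding region; the record does not state this explicitly. The second unit, in the opposite orientation, is the plant selection marker: an acetolactate synthase coding sequence, annotated by similarity to tobacco SURB, driven by an enhanced CaMV 35S promoter and ended by the CaMV poly(A) signal. It presumably provides the listed chlorsulfuron resistance. The vector belongs to a series offering four different plant selection markers, which suits sequential transformation and epitope-tagged protein detection or purification in transgenic plants. The sequence record is 12,227 nt, whereas the listed backbone size is 10,455 bp.
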