Addgene plasmid #68637: pMpGWB309
Purpose: (Empty Backbone) Gateway binary vector designed for transgenic research with Marchantia polymorpha as well as other plants
Depositing lab: Takayuki Kohchi. Depositing organization: Kyoto University, Graduate School of Biostudies. Publication: Development of Gateway Binary Vector Series with Four Different Selection Markers for the Liverwort Marchantia polymorpha. Ishizaki K, Nishihama R, Ueda M, Inoue K, Ishida S, Nishimura Y, Shikanai T, Kohchi T. PLoS One. 2015 Sep 25;10(9):e0138876. doi: 10.1371/journal.pone.0138876. eCollection 2015. PONE-D-15-25288 PubMed 26406247.
Backbone
  Vector backbone: pMpGWB300
  Backbone manufacturer: Kohchi Lab., Kyoto University
  Backbone size (bp): 10455
  Modifications to backbone: 3xFLAG coding sequence is cloned downstream of the Gateway cassette.
  Vector type: Plant Expression
  Selectable markers: Chlorsulfuron
  Tag / fusion protein: 3xFLAG (C terminal on insert)
Growth in bacteria
  Bacterial resistance: Chloramphenicol and Spectinomycin, 25 & 50 μg/mL
  Growth temperature: 37°C
  Growth strain: DB3.1
  Copy number: High Copy
Gene/Insert
  Cloning method: Gateway Cloning
Resource information
  A portion of this plasmid was derived from a plasmid made by: The Gateway cassette was provided by Tsuyoshi Nakagawa at Shimane University, Japan.
Terms and licenses: Academic/Nonprofit Terms; Industry Terms: Not Available to Industry
How to cite: pMpGWB309 was a gift from Takayuki Kohchi (Addgene plasmid # 68637 ; http://n2t.net/addgene:68637 ; RRID:Addgene_68637)
