>Addgene plasmid #68637 | pMpGWB309 | addgene partial sequence | sequence record 128308 | CAT-R 5'-GCAACTGACTGAAATGCCTC-3'
ACGGATCCTAACTCAAAATCCACACATTATACGAGCCGGAAGCATAAAGTGTAAAGCCTGGGGTGCCTAA
TGCGGCCCCTCGAGGGGCCGCCATAGTGACTGGATATGTTGTGTTTTACAGTATTATGTAGTCTGTTTTT
TATGCAAAATCTAATTTAATATATTGATATTTATATCATTTTACGTTTCTCGTTCAGCTTTTTTGAACAA
A
