>Addgene plasmid #68637 | pMpGWB309 | addgene partial sequence | sequence record 130248 | M13pUC-Rev 5'-AGCGGATAACAATTTCACACAGG-3'
TTTGCGCGCTATATTTTGTTTTCTATCGCGTATTAAATGTATAATTGCGGGACTCTAATCATAAAAACCC
ATCTCATAAATAACGTCATGCATTACATGTTAATTATTACATGCTTAACGTAATTCAACAGAAATTATAT
GATAATCATCGCAAGACCGGCAACAGGATTCAATCTTAAGAAACTTTATTGCCAAATGTTTGAACGATCG
GGGAAATTCGAGCTCTACTTGTCATCGTCATCCTTGTAGTCGATGTCATGATCTTTATAATCACCGTCAT
GGTCTTTGTAGTCGCTGTTATCAACCACTTTGTACAAGAAAGCTGAACGAGAAACGTAAAATGATATAAA
TATCAATATATTAAATTAGATTTTGCATAAAAAACAGACTACATAATACTGTAAAACACAACATATCCAG
TCACTATGGTCGACCTGCA
